Addgene plasmid #43395: II-GTAA
Depositing lab: Chad Cowan & Kiran Musunuru. Depositing organization: Harvard University. Publication: A TALEN Genome-Editing System for Generating Human Stem Cell-Based Disease Models. Ding Q, Lee YK, Schaefer EA, Peters DT, Veres A, Kim K, Kuperwasser N, Motola DL, Meissner TB, Hendriks WT, Trevisan M, Gupta RM, Moisan A, Banks E, Friesen M, Schinzel RT, Xia F, Tang A, Xia Y, Figueroa E, Wann A, Ahfeldt T, Daheron L, Zhang F, Rubin LL, Peng LF, Chung RT, Musunuru K, Cowan CA. Cell Stem Cell. 2012 Dec 12. pii: S1934-5909(12)00645-5. doi: 10.1016/j.stem.2012.11.011. PubMed 23246482.
Backbone
  Vector backbone: pCRII-TOPO
  Backbone manufacturer: Invitrogen
  Backbone size w/o insert (bp): 3973
  Vector type: Bacterial Cloning
Growth in bacteria
  Bacterial resistance: Ampicillin and Kanamycin, 100 & 50 μg/mL
  Growth temperature: 37°C
  Growth strain: Top10
  Copy number: High Copy
Gene/Insert
  Gene/Insert name: II-GTAA
  Species: Synthetic
  Insert size (bp): 426
  Cloning method: TOPO Cloning
  Sequencing primers: 5′ T7; 3′ M13-rev
Terms and licenses: Academic/Nonprofit Terms; Industry Terms: Not Available to Industry
How to cite: II-GTAA was a gift from Chad Cowan & Kiran Musunuru (Addgene plasmid # 43395 ; http://n2t.net/addgene:43395 ; RRID:Addgene_43395)
