[The description below was written by a language model from this plasmid's Addgene catalogue record.]
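Description:
II-GTAA is a bacterial cloning plasmid built on the commercial pCRII-TOPO backbone (about 4.0 kb without insert), into which a 426 bp synthetic fragment was introduced by TOPO cloning. It is a high-copy plasmid maintained in E. coli and carries resistance to both ampicillin and kanamycin, so either or both drugs can be used for selection. The insert is flanked by the T7 and M13 reverse priming sites used for sequencing. No feature table accompanies the record, so the positions of the origin, markers and insert boundaries are not documented here.

The record does not spell out what the insert encodes beyond its name and synthetic origin. The associated publication describes a TALEN genome-editing system for generating human stem cell-based disease models, and the name and size are consistent with a pre-assembled module from a TALE repeat library. About 426 bp would fit four TALE repeats of roughly 34 amino acids each, "GTAA" would plausibly denote the four DNA bases those repeats recognise, and "II" the position of the block within the final array. This reading is an inference from the naming and context rather than something stated in the catalogue fields. The plasmid contains no listed promoter for expressing the insert in mammalian cells, and its classification as a cloning vector indicates that it serves as a storage and source plasmid. The fragment would be taken from it and combined with other modules in a separate expression vector to build a custom TALEN, rather than being used directly for expression.
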