>Addgene plasmid #43395 | II-GTAA | depositor partial sequence | sequence record 58660 | II-GTAA sequence 426 bps
CGTCTCGCTTAACCCCAGAGCAGGTCGTGGCAATCGCGAGCAATAACGGCGGAAAACAGGCTTTGGAAAC
GGTGCAGAGGCTCCTTCCAGTGCTGTGCCAAGCGCACGGACTCACCCCAGAGCAGGTCGTGGCCATTGCC
TCGAATGGAGGGGGCAAACAGGCGTTGGAAACCGTACAACGATTGCTGCCGGTGCTGTGCCAAGCGCACG
GCCTCACCCCAGAGCAGGTCGTGGCAATCGCCTCCAACATTGGCGGGAAACAGGCACTCGAGACTGTCCA
GCGCCTGCTTCCCGTGCTGTGCCAAGCGCACGGATTAACCCCAGAGCAGGTCGTGGCAATCGCCTCCAAC
ATTGGCGGGAAACAGGCACTCGAGACTGTCCAGCGCCTGCTTCCCGTGCTGTGCCAAGCGCACGGGCTCA
GAGACG
