>Addgene plasmid #43395 | II-GTAA | addgene partial sequence | sequence record 60918 | M13-F20 5'-TGTAAAACGACGGCCAGT-3'
CTATAGGGCGAATTGGGCCCTCTAGATGCATGCTCGAGCGGCCGCCAGTGTGATGGATATCTGCAGAATT
CGCCCTTAGTATCTTTCCTGTGCCCACGTCTCTGAGCCCGTGCGCTTGGCACAGCACGGGAAGCAGGCGC
TGGACAGTCTCGAGTGCCTGTTTCCCGCCAATGTTGGAGGCGATTGCCACGACCTGCTCTGGGGTTAATC
CGTGCGCTTGGCACAGCACGGGAAGCAGGCGCTGGACAGTCTCGAGTGCCTGTTTCCCGCCAATGTTGGA
GGCGATTGCCACGACCTGCTCTGGGGTGAGGCCGTGCGCTTGGCACAGCACCGGCAGCAATCGTTGTACG
GTTTCCAACGCCTGTTTGCCCCCTCCATTCGAGGCAATGGCCACGACCTGCTCTGGGGTGAGTCCGTGCG
CTTGGCACAGCACTGGAAGGAGCCTCTGCACCGTTTCCAAAGCCTGTTTTCCGCCGTTATTGCTCGCGAT
TGCCACGACCTGCTCTGGGGTTAAGCGAGACGCGCTAGGACGGCATCTATATAAGGGCGAATTCCAGCAC
ACTGGCGGCCGTTACTAGTGGATCCGAGCTCGGTACCAAGCTTGGCGTAATCATGGTCATAGCTGTTTCC
TGTGTGAAATTGTTATCCGCTCACAATTCCACACAACATACGAGCCGGAAGCATAAAGTGTAAAGCCTGG
GGTGCCTAATGAGTGAGCTAACTCACATTAATTGCGTTGCGCTCACTGCCCGCTTTCCAGTCGGGAAACC
TGTCGTGCCAGCTGCATTAATGAATCGGCCAACGCGCGGGGAGAGGCGGTTTGCGTATTGGGCGCTCTTC
CGCTTCCTCGCTCACTGACTCGCTGCGCTCGGTCGTTCGGCTGCGGCGAGCGGTATCAGCTCACTCAAAG
GCGGTAATACGGTTAT
